>Addgene plasmid #138212 | pcDNA3-PKAsub(T/A)-RLuc8N-NES | addgene full sequence | sequence record 307414 | Addgene NGS Result
GACGGATCGGGAGATCTCCCGATCCCCTATGGTGCACTCTCAGTACAATCTGCTCTGATGCCGCATAGTT
AAGCCAGTATCTGCTCCCTGCTTGTGTGTTGGAGGTCGCTGAGTAGTGCGCGAGCAAAATTTAAGCTACA
ACAAGGCAAGGCTTGACCGACAATTGCATGAAGAATCTGCTTAGGGTTAGGCGTTTTGCGCTGCTTCGCG
ATGTACGGGCCAGATATACGCGTTGACATTGATTATTGACTAGTTATTAATAGTAATCAATTACGGGGTC
ATTAGTTCATAGCCCATATATGGAGTTCCGCGTTACATAACTTACGGTAAATGGCCCGCCTGGCTGACCG
CCCAACGACCCCCGCCCATTGACGTCAATAATGACGTATGTTCCCATAGTAACGCCAATAGGGACTTTCC
ATTGACGTCAATGGGTGGAGTATTTACGGTAAACTGCCCACTTGGCAGTACATCAAGTGTATCATATGCC
AAGTACGCCCCCTATTGACGTCAATGACGGTAAATGGCCCGCCTGGCATTATGCCCAGTACATGACCTTA
TGGGACTTTCCTACTTGGCAGTACATCTACGTATTAGTCATCGCTATTACCATGGTGATGCGGTTTTGGC
AGTACATCAATGGGCGTGGATAGCGGTTTGACTCACGGGGATTTCCAAGTCTCCACCCCATTGACGTCAA
TGGGAGTTTGTTTTGGCACCAAAATCAACGGGACTTTCCAAAATGTCGTAACAACTCCGCCCCATTGACG
CAAATGGGCGGTAGGCGTGTACGGTGGGAGGTCTATATAAGCAGAGCTCTCTGGCTAACTAGAGAACCCA
CTGCTTACTGGCTTATCGAAATTAATACGACTCACTATAGGGAGACCCAAGCTTGCGGCCGCCACCATGG
TGCGGGGTTCTCATCATCATCATCATCATGGTATGGCTAGCATGACTGGTGGACAGCAAATGGGTCGGGA
TCTGTACGACGATGACGATAAGGATCCCATGCTGCGTCGCGCCGCCCTGGTGGACGGCGGCACCGGCGGC
AGCGAGCTCATGGCTTCCAAGGTGTACGACCCCGAGCAACGCAAACGCATGATCACTGGGCCTCAGTGGT
GGGCTCGCTGCAAGCAAATGAACGTGCTGGACTCCTTCATCAACTACTATGATTCCGAGAAGCACGCCGA
GAACGCCGTGATTTTTCTGCATGGTAACGCTACCTCCAGCTACCTGTGGAGGCACGTCGTGCCTCACATC
GAGCCCGTGGCTAGATGCATCATCCCTGATCTGATCGGAATGGGTAAGTCCGGCAAGAGCGGGAATGGCT
CATATCGCCTCCTGGATCACTACAAGTACCTCACCGCTTGGTTCGAGCTGCTGAACCTTGAATTCCTGCC
CCCCCTGGAGCGCCTGACCCTGTAATCTAGAGGGCCCTATTCTATAGTGTCACCTAAATGCTAGAGCTCG
CTGATCAGCCTCGACTGTGCCTTCTAGTTGCCAGCCATCTGTTGTTTGCCCCTCCCCCGTGCCTTCCTTG
ACCCTGGAAGGTGCCACTCCCACTGTCCTTTCCTAATAAAATGAGGAAATTGCATCGCATTGTCTGAGTA
GGTGTCATTCTATTCTGGGGGGTGGGGTGGGGCAGGACAGCAAGGGGGAGGATTGGGAAGACAATAGCAG
GCATGCTGGGGATGCGGTGGGCTCTATGGCTTCTGAGGCGGAAAGAACCAGCTGGGGCTCTAGGGGGTAT
CCCC
[124 nt withheld, positions 1755-1878]
C
[91 nt withheld, positions 1880-1970]
A
[49 nt withheld, positions 1972-2020]
CCTTTGACGTTGGAGTCCACGTTCTTT
[37 nt withheld, positions 2048-2084]
ACCCTATCTCGGTCTATTCTTTTGATTTATAAGGGATTTTGCCGATTTCGGCCTATTGGTTAAAAAATGA
GCTGATTTAACAAAAATTTAACGCGAATTAATTCTGTGGAATGTGTGTCAGTTAGGGTGTGGAAAGTCCC
CAGGCTCCCCAGCAGGCAGAAGTATGCAAAGCATGCATCTCAATTAGTCAGCAACCAGGTGTGGAAAGTC
CCCAGGCTCCCCAGCAGGCAGAAGTATGCAAAGCATGCATCTCAATTAGTCAGCAACCATAGTCCCGCCC
CTAACTCCGCCCATCCCGCCCCTAACTCCGCCCAGTTCCGCCCATTCTCCGCCCCATGGCTGACTAATTT
TTTTTATTTATGCAGAGGCCGAGGCCGCCTCTGCCTCTGAGCTATTCCAGAAGTAGTGAGGAGGCTTTTT
TGGAGGCCTAGGCTTTTGCAAAAAGCTCCCGGGAGCTTGTATATCCATTTTCGGATCTGATCAAGAGACA
GGATGAGGATCGTTTCGCATGATTGAACAAGATGGATTGCACGCAGGTTCTCCGGCCGCTTGGGTGGAGA
GGCTATTCGGCTATGACTGGGCACAACAGACAATCGGCTGCTCTGATGCCGCCGTGTTCCGGCTGTCAGC
GCAGGGGCGCCCGGTTCTTTTTGTCAAGACCGACCTGTCCGGTGCCCTGAATGAACTGCAGGACGAGGCA
GCGCGGCTATCGTGGCTGGCCACGACGGGCGTTCCTTGCGCAGCTGTGCTCGACGTTGTCACTGAAGCGG
GAAGGGACTGGCTGCTATTGGGCGAAGTGCCGGGGCAGGATCTCCTGTCATCTCACCTTGCTCCTGCCGA
GAAAGTATCCATCATGGCTGATGCAATGCGGCGGCTGCATACGCTTGATCCGGCTACCTGCCCATTCGAC
CACCAAGCGAAACATCGCATCGAGCGAGCACGTACTCGGATGGAAGCCGGTCTTGTCGATCAGGATGATC
TGGACGAAGAGCATCAGGGGCTCGCGCCAGCCGAACTGTTCGCCAGGCTCAAGGCGCGCATGCCCGACGG
CGAGGATCTCGTCGTGACCCATGGCGATGCCTGCTTGCCGAATATCATGGTGGAAAATGGCCGCTTTTCT
GGATTCATCGACTGTGGCCGGCTGGGTGTGGCGGACCGCTATCAGGACATAGCGTTGGCTACCCGTGATA
TTGCTGAAGAGCTTGGCGGCGAATGGGCTGACCGCTTCCTCGTGCTTTACGGTATCGCCGCTCCCGATTC
GCAGCGCATCGCCTTCTATCGCCTTCTTGACGAGTTCTTCTGAGCGGGACTCTGGGGTTCGAAATGACCG
ACCAAGCGACGCCCAACCTGCCATCACGAGATTTCGATTCCACCGCCGCCTTCTATGAAAGGTTGGGCTT
CGGAATCGTTTTCCGGGACGCCGGCTGGATGATCCTCCAGCGCGGGGATCTCATGCTGGAGTTCTTCGCC
CACCCCAACTTGTTTATTGCAGCTTATAATGGTTACAAATAAAGCAATAGCATCACAAATTTCACAAATA
AAGCATTTTTTTCACTGCATTCTAGTTGTGGTTTGTCCAAACTCATCAATGTATCTTATCATGTCTGTAT
ACCGTCGACCTCTAGCTAGAGCTTGGCGTAATCATGGTCATAGCTGTTTCCTGTGTGAAATTGTTATCCG
CTCACAATTCCACACAACATACGAGCCGGAAGCATAAAGTGTAAAGCCTGGGGTGCCTAATGAGTGAGCT
AACTCACATTAATTGCGTTGCGCTCACTGCCCGCTTTCCAGTCGGGAAACCTGTCGTGCCAGCTGCATTA
ATGAATCGGCCAACGCGCGGGGAGAGGCGGTTTGCGTATTGGGCGCTCTTCCGCTTCCTCGCTCACTGAC
TCGCTGCGCTCGGTCGTTCGGCTGCGGCGAGCGGTATCAGCTCACTCAAAGGCGGTAATACGGTTATCCA
CAGAATCAGGGGATAACGCAGGAAAGAACATGTGAGCAAAAGGCCAGCAAAAGGCCAGGAACCGTAAAAA
GGCCGCGTTGCTGGCGTTTTTCCATAGGCTCCGCCCCCCTGACGAGCATCACAAAAATCGACGCTCAAGT
CAGAGGTGGCGAAACCCGACAGGACTATAAAGATACCAGGCGTTTCCCCCTGGAAGCTCCCTCGTGCGCT
CTCCTGTTCCGACCCTGCCGCTTACCGGATACCTGTCCGCCTTTCTCCCTTCGGGAAGCGTGGCGCTTTC
TCATAGCTCACGCTGTAGGTATCTCAGTTCGGTGTAGGTCGTTCGCTCCAAGCTGGGCTGTGTGCACGAA
CCCCCCGTTCAGCCCGACCGCTGCGCCTTATCCGGTAACTATCGTCTTGAGTCCAACCCGGTAAGACACG
ACTTATCGCCACTGGCAGCAGCCACTGGTAACAGGATTAGCAGAGCGAGGTATGTAGGCGGTGCTACAGA
GTTCTTGAAGTGGTGGCCTAACTACGGCTACACTAGAAGAACAGTATTTGGTATCTGCGCTCTGCTGAAG
CCAGTTACCTTCGGAAAAAGAGTTGGTAGCTCTTGATCCGGCAAACAAACCACCGCTGGTAGCGGTGGTT
TTTTTGTTTGCAAGCAGCAGATTACGCGCAGAAAAAAAGGATCTCAAGAAGATCCTTTGATCTTTTCTAC
GGGGTCTGACGCTCAGTGGAACGAAAACTCACGTTAAGGGATTTTGGTCATGAGATTATCAAAAAGGATC
TTCACCTAGATCCTTTTAAATTAAAAATGAAGTTTTAAATCAATCTAAAGTATATATGAGTAAACTTGGT
CTGACAGTTACCAATGCTTAATCAGTGAGGCACCTATCTCAGCGATCTGTCTATTTCGTTCATCCATAGT
TGCCTGACTCCCCGTCGTGTAGATAACTACGATACGGGAGGGCTTACCATCTGGCCCCAGTGCTGCAATG
ATACCGCGAGACCCACGCTCACCGGCTCCAGATTTATCAGCAATAAACCAGCCAGCCGGAAGGGCCGAGC
GCAGAAGTGGTCCTGCAACTTTATCCGCCTCCATCCAGTCTATTAATTGTTGCCGGGAAGCTAGAGTAAG
TAGTTCGCCAGTTAATAGTTTGCGCAACGTTGTTGCCATTGCTACAGGCATCGTGGTGTCACGCTCGTCG
TTTGGTATGGCTTCATTCAGCTCCGGTTCCCAACGATCAAGGCGAGTTACATGATCCCCCATGTTGTGCA
AAAAAGCGGTTAGCTCCTTCGGTCCTCCGATCGTTGTCAGAAGTAAGTTGGCCGCAGTGTTATCACTCAT
GGTTATGGCAGCACTGCATAATTCTCTTACTGTCATGCCATCCGTAAGATGCTTTTCTGTGACTGGTGAG
TACTCAACCAAGTCATTCTGAGAATAGTGTATGCGGCGACCGAGTTGCTCTTGCCCGGCGTCAATACGGG
ATAATACCGCGCCACATAGCAGAACTTTAAAAGTGCTCATCATTGGAAAACGTTCTTCGGGGCGAAAACT
CTCAAGGATCTTACCGCTGTTGAGATCCAGTTCGATGTAACCCACTCGTGCACCCAACTGATCTTCAGCA
TCTTTTACTTTCACCAGCGTTTCTGGGTGAGCAAAAACAGGAAGGCAAAATGCCGCAAAAAAGGGAATAA
GGGCGACACGGAAATGTTGAATACTCATACTCTTCCTTTTTCAATATTATTGAAGCATTTATCAGGGTTA
TTGTCTCATGAGCGGATACATATTTGAATGTATTTAGAAAAATAAACAAATAGGGGTTCCGCGCACATTT
CCCCGAAAAGTGCCACCTGACGTC
Features (pLannotate 1.2.2; 25 found; start..end, strand, type, name):
     28..80      -  misc_feature   bom (fragment): basis of mobility region from pBR322
    235..614     +  enhancer       CMV enhancer: human cytomegalovirus immediate early enhancer
    615..818     +  promoter       CMV promoter: human cytomegalovirus (CMV) immediate early promoter
    814..847     +  LTR            5' LTR (truncated) (fragment): truncated 5' long terminal repeat (LTR) from HIV-1
    863..881     +  promoter       T7 promoter: promoter for bacteriophage T7 RNA polymerase
    922..942     +  CDS            capTEV™ (fragment): composite tag for in vivo biotinylation, TEV protease cleavage, and 6xHis tagging
    943..975     +  CDS            T7 tag (gene 10 leader): leader peptide from bacteriophage T7 gene 10 promotes efficient translation in E. coli
    979..1002    +  CDS            Xpress™ tag: Xpress™ epitope tag, including an enterokinase recognition and cleavage site
   1060..1389    +  CDS            hRluc (fragment): Renilla luciferase human codon-optimized
   1396..1422    +  CDS            NES: nuclear export signal from the HIV Rev protein (Fischer et al., 1995)
   1441..1459    -  promoter       SP6 promoter: promoter for bacteriophage SP6 RNA polymerase
   1485..1709    +  polyA_signal   bGH poly(A) signal: bovine growth hormone polyadenylation signal
   1713..1734    +  promoter       SV40 promoter (fragment): SV40 enhancer and early promoter
   1755..2183    +  rep_origin     f1 ori (sequence partly withheld): f1 bacteriophage origin of replication; arrow indicates direction of (+) strand synthesis
   2197..2526    +  promoter       SV40 promoter: SV40 enhancer and early promoter
   2593..3384    +  CDS            neo: KKA2_KLEPN - Also known as kan, nptII. Experimental evidence at protein level: Swiss-Prot protein existence level 1. Resistance to kanamycin, neomycin, paromomycin, ribostamycin, butirosin and gentamicin B. From Klebsiella pneumoniae.
   3408..3566    +  CDS            ble (fragment): BLE_KLEPN - Experimental evidence at protein level: Swiss-Prot protein existence level 1. Binding protein with a strong affinity to the bleomycin family of antibiotics. Binds to CL990; an antimitotic-antibiotic compound. From Klebsiella pneumoniae.
   3561..3682    +  polyA_signal   SV40 poly(A) signal: SV40 polyadenylation signal
   3755..3771    -  protein_bind   lac operator: The lac repressor binds to the lac operator to inhibit transcription in E. coli. This inhibition can be relieved by adding lactose or isopropyl-β-D-thiogalactopyranoside (IPTG). lac repressor encoded by lacI
   3779..3809    -  promoter       lac promoter: promoter for the E. coli lac operon
   3824..3845    -  protein_bind   CAP binding site: CAP binding activates transcription in the presence of cAMP. E. coli catabolite activator protein
   3858..3950    -  CDS            lacI (fragment): lac repressor; lacI; The lac repressor binds to the lac operator to inhibit transcription in E. coli. This inhibition can be relieved by adding lactose or isopropyl-β-D-thiogalactopyranoside (IPTG).
   4133..4721    -  rep_origin     ori: high-copy-number ColE1/pMB1/pBR322/pUC origin of replication
   4892..5752    -  CDS            AmpR: β-lactamase; bla; confers resistance to ampicillin, carbenicillin, and related antibiotics
   5753..5857    -  promoter       AmpR promoter: bla
