[The description below was written by a language model from this plasmid's Addgene catalogue record and pLannotate feature annotations shown in this document.]
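Description:
pcDNA3-PKAsub(T/A)-RLuc8N-NES is a mammalian expression plasmid of about 5.9 kb built on the pcDNA3 backbone. It encodes the negative-control substrate half of LumAKAR, a luminescence-based bimolecular reporter of protein kinase A (PKA) activity. It is maintained in E. coli through a high-copy ColE1/pUC-type origin with ampicillin resistance (AmpR with its bla promoter), and also carries an f1 origin. For mammalian cells, an SV40 early promoter drives a neomycin phosphotransferase gene followed by an SV40 polyadenylation signal, allowing G418 selection.

The 417 bp synthetic insert sits between the BamHI and XbaI sites, downstream of the CMV immediate-early enhancer and promoter and upstream of the bGH poly(A) signal. T7 and SP6 promoters flank the cloning region. The open reading frame begins with backbone-derived N-terminal tags (6xHis, T7 gene 10 leader and Xpress epitope). These are followed by a PKA substrate sequence, an N-terminal fragment of the Renilla luciferase variant RLuc8 (annotated as a partial human codon-optimized hRluc), and a C-terminal nuclear export signal of the HIV Rev type that confines the protein to the cytosol.

In this version the target threonine of the substrate has been changed to alanine, so it cannot be phosphorylated. The plasmid is meant to be used with the companion pcDNA3-RLuc8C-FHA1-NES, which by its name supplies the complementary luciferase fragment fused to an FHA1 phosphothreonine-binding domain. In such a design, phosphorylation-dependent binding of the two partners would reconstitute luciferase activity. The T/A mutant therefore serves as a control to confirm that luminescence changes depend on PKA phosphorylation of the substrate. A few short annotations, such as the truncated HIV LTR, capTEV and ble fragments, are probably partial sequence matches rather than functional elements.
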