Addgene plasmid #138212: pcDNA3-PKAsub(T/A)-RLuc8N-NES
Purpose: Encodes negative-control substrate fragment of luminescence-based bimolecular PKA activity reporter (LumAKAR); cytosol targeted. Use in conjunction with pcDNA3-RLuc8C-FHA1-NES.
Depositing lab: Jin Zhang. Depositing organization: Johns Hopkins University and School of Medicine. Publication: Luminescent kinase activity biosensors based on a versatile bimolecular switch. Herbst KJ, Allen MD, Zhang J. J Am Chem Soc. 2011 Apr 20;133(15):5676-9. doi: 10.1021/ja1117396. Epub 2011 Mar 25. PubMed 21438554.
Backbone
  Vector backbone: pcDNA3
  Backbone manufacturer: Invitrogen
  Backbone size w/o insert (bp): 5472
  Total vector size (bp): 5889
  Vector type: Mammalian Expression
  Selectable markers: Neomycin (select with G418)
Growth in bacteria
  Bacterial resistance: Ampicillin, 100 μg/mL
  Growth temperature: 37°C
  Growth strain: DH5alpha
  Copy number: High Copy
Gene/Insert
  Gene/Insert name: PKAsub(T/A)-RLuc8N-NES
  Species: Synthetic
  Insert size (bp): 417
  Mutation: Target Thr residue in substrate domain mutated to Ala.
  Promoter: CMV
  Tag / fusion protein: Nuclear export signal (NES) (C terminal on insert); 6xHIS - T7 tag (gene 10 leader) - Xpress (TM) tag (N terminal on backbone)
  Cloning method: Restriction Enzyme; 5′ cloning site BamHI (not destroyed); 3′ cloning site XbaI (not destroyed)
  Sequencing primers: 5′ CMV forward; 3′ BGH reverse
Terms and licenses: Academic/Nonprofit Terms; Industry Terms: Not Available to Industry
How to cite: pcDNA3-PKAsub(T/A)-RLuc8N-NES was a gift from Jin Zhang (Addgene plasmid # 138212 ; http://n2t.net/addgene:138212 ; RRID:Addgene_138212)
